Addgene plasmid #14077: pAKgfp2
Depositing lab: Attila Karsi. Depositing organization: Mississippi State University. Publication: Broad host range fluorescence and bioluminescence expression vectors for Gram-negative bacteria. Karsi A, Lawrence ML. Plasmid. 2007 May;57(3):286-95. doi: 10.1016/j.plasmid.2006.11.002 PubMed 17207855.
Backbone
  Vector backbone: pAKgfp1
  Backbone size w/o insert (bp): 5651
  Vector type: Bacterial Expression
Growth in bacteria
  Bacterial resistance: Ampicillin, 100 μg/mL
  Growth temperature: 37°C
  Growth strain: DH5alpha
  Copy number: Low Copy
Gene/Insert
  Gene/Insert name: lacIq repressor gene (alt name: lacIq)
  Insert size (bp): 1213
  Cloning method: Restriction Enzyme; 5′ cloning site SacI (not destroyed); 3′ cloning site PstI (not destroyed)
  Sequencing primers: 5′ T7; 3′ n/a
Terms and licenses: Academic/Nonprofit Terms; Industry Terms: Not Available to Industry
How to cite: pAKgfp2 was a gift from Attila Karsi (Addgene plasmid # 14077 ; http://n2t.net/addgene:14077 ; RRID:Addgene_14077)
