[The description below was written by a language model from this plasmid's Addgene catalogue record.]
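Description:
pAKgfp2 is a bacterial expression plasmid built on the pAKgfp1 backbone (about 5.65 kb before insertion) and belongs to a set of broad-host-range fluorescence and bioluminescence vectors developed for Gram-negative bacteria. It is maintained in E. coli as a low-copy plasmid under ampicillin selection. The record does not name the origin of replication, so the basis of its broad host range cannot be stated from the fields given, and no feature table is available to confirm the layout of the other elements.

The recorded insert is the lacIq repressor gene, a fragment of roughly 1.2 kb cloned between SacI and PstI sites, both of which remain intact and can be used to excise or replace it. lacIq is the lacI allele carrying a promoter-up mutation that raises production of the Lac repressor, which binds lac operator sequences and is released by inducers such as IPTG. Supplying the repressor on the plasmid itself is a common way to obtain tight, inducible control of a lac-type promoter in hosts that lack their own lacI. The plasmid name and parent vector suggest that a GFP reporter is carried on the backbone and that the added repressor is meant to regulate it, but the record does not explicitly state the reporter variant or the promoter driving it. A T7 primer site is listed for sequencing into the 5′ end of the insert. The construct is suited to fluorescent labelling and tracking of Gram-negative bacteria where regulated rather than constitutive reporter expression is wanted.
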