>Addgene plasmid #14077 | pAKgfp2 | addgene partial sequence | sequence record 20220 | T7 5'-TAATACGACTCACTATAGGG-3'
TGCAAACCTCTTCGCGGTATGGCATGATAGCGCCCGGAAGAGAGTCAATTCAGGGTGGTGAATGTGAAAC
CAGTAACGTTATACGATGTCGCAGAGTATGCCGGTGTCTCTTATCAGACCGTTTCCCGCGTGGTGAACCA
GGCCAGCCACGTTTCTGCGAAAACGCGGGAAAAAGTGGAAGCGGCGATGGCGGAGCTGAATTACATTCCC
AACCGCGTGGCACAACAACTGGCGGGCAAACAGTCGTTGCTGATTGGCGTTGCCACCTCCAGTCTGGCCC
TGCACGCGCCGTCGCAAATTGTCGCGGCGATTAAATCTCGCGCCGATCAACTGGGTGCCAGCGTGGTGGT
GTCGATGGTAGAACGAAGCGGCGTCGAAGCCTGTAAAGCGGCGGTGCACAATCTTCTCGCGCAACGCGTC
AGTGGGCTGATCATTAACTATCCGCTGGATGACCAGGATGCCATTGCTGTGGAAGCTGCCTGCACTAATG
TTCCGGCGTTATTTCTTGATGTCTCTGACCAGACACCCATCAACAGTATTATTTTCTCCCATGAAGACGG
TACGCGACTGGGCGTGGAGCATCTGGTCGCATTGGGTCACCAGCAAATCGCGCTGTTAGCGGGCCCATTA
AGTTCTGTCTCGGCGCGTCTGCGTCTGGCTGGCTGGCATAAATATCTCACTCGCAATCAAATTCAGCCGA
TAGCGGAACGGGAAGGCGACTGGAGTGCCATGTCCGGGTTTTCACAAACCATGCAAATGCTGAATGAGGG
CATCGTTCCCACTGCG
